>Addgene plasmid #29508 | pBacPAK8-His-myc-Uba1 | addgene partial sequence | sequence record 34908 | 29508 with polyhedrin-fwd (5' AAATGATAACCATCTCGC 3')
GTTTTGTAATAAAAAAACCTATAAATACGGATCCCTGCAGGCCTCGAGTTCGAATCTAGAAATAATTTTG
TTTAACTTTAAGAAGGAGATATACATATGCGGGGTTCTCATCATCATCATCATCATGGTATGGCTAGCAT
GGAGCAGAAGCTGATCAGCGAGGAGGACCTGATGAGCAGCAATAATAGTGGTCTCTCTGCCGCCGGAGAA
ATCGATGAAAGTCTTTATTCTCGTCAACTTTATGTGTTGGGTAAGGAAGCAATGTTGAAAATGCAAACCT
CCAACGTATTAATTCTCGGCTTGAAGGGGCTAGGTGTTGAGATAGCGAAGAACGTTGTGTTGGCAGGTGT
CAAATCTATGACCGTTTTTGACCCTGAGCCGGTTCAATTGGCAGACTTATCAACCCAATTCTTTTTGACC
GAAAAGGATATTGGTCAAAAGAGAGGAGATGTGACCAGAGCCAAATTGGCAGAGTTGAACGCATATGTCC
CGGTTAATGTGCTGGATTCCTTAGACGATGTTACCCAATTGAGTCAATTCCAGGTCGTTGTCGCTACGGA
CACTGTTTCTTTGGAAGATAAGGTGAAAATCAACGAATTTTGCCATTCCTCCGGTATTAGATTCATTTCC
TCGGAGACAAGAGGGCTGTTTGGTAACACCTTCGTAGACCTAGGTGACGAGTTCACAGTGTTGGACCCAA
CGGGTGAAGAACCTCGCACTGGTATGGTTTCAGACATCGAGCCCGATGGAACAGTGACCATGCTAGATGA
TAACAGACACGGGTTGGAAGACGGAAATTTTGTCAGGTTCTCCGAAGTAGAAGGTCTTGATAAGTTGAAT
GATGGGACCCTTTTTAAAGTTGAGGTTTTGGGGCCCTTTGCATTCAGAATTGGTTCAGTCAAAGAATATG
GCGAGTATAAGAAGGGCGGTATCTC
