[The description below was written by a language model from this plasmid's Addgene catalogue record.]
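Description:
pBacPAK8-His-myc-Uba1 is an insect-cell expression construct built on pBacPAK8, a Clontech baculovirus transfer vector of about 5.5 kb without insert. In bacteria it is maintained as a high-copy plasmid under ampicillin selection. Transfer vectors of this type are not themselves infectious. The expression cassette is flanked by baculoviral sequences that allow recombination with viral DNA in co-transfected insect cells, producing a recombinant baculovirus that then drives protein production on infection. In pBacPAK8 the cassette is generally understood to be under the strong, very late polyhedrin promoter, although this record lists no promoter or other features and gives no annotated map.

The insert is Uba1, the ubiquitin-activating (E1) enzyme, with the species recorded as S. cerevisiae. The linked gene entry lists aliases that belong to the human UBA1 gene, so the catalogue fields are not fully consistent on this point, and the stated species cannot be confirmed from the record alone. The protein carries N-terminal His and myc tags, which are standard aids for metal-affinity purification and for antibody-based detection or immunoprecipitation. The insert was introduced by restriction cloning, but the sites used are not recorded, and neither the insert size nor the order of the two tags is given.

The associated publication concerns activation of HIF1alpha ubiquitination by a reconstituted VHL tumour suppressor complex. This suggests the construct was used to produce recombinant, purifiable E1 enzyme from insect cells as a component of in vitro ubiquitination reactions.
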