Addgene plasmid #29508: pBacPAK8-His-myc-Uba1
Depositing lab: Joan Conaway & Ronald Conaway. Depositing organization: Stowers Institute for Medical Research. Publication: Activation of HIF1alpha ubiquitination by a reconstituted von Hippel-Lindau (VHL) tumor suppressor complex. Kamura T, Sato S, Iwai K, Czyzyk-Krzeska M, Conaway RC, Conaway JW. Proc Natl Acad Sci U S A. 2000 Sep 12. 97(19):10430-5. 10.1073/pnas.190332597 PubMed 10973499.
Backbone
  Vector backbone: pBacPAK8
  Backbone manufacturer: Clontech
  Backbone size w/o insert (bp): 5500
  Vector type: Insect Expression
Growth in bacteria
  Bacterial resistance: Ampicillin, 100 μg/mL
  Growth temperature: 37°C
  Growth strain: DH5alpha
  Copy number: High Copy
Gene/Insert
  Gene/Insert name: Uba1
  Species: S. cerevisiae (budding yeast)
  Entrez Gene: UBA1 (a.k.a. A1S9, A1S9T, A1ST, AMCX1, CFAP124, GXP1, POC20, SMAX2, UBA1A, UBE1, UBE1X, VEXAS)
  Tag / fusion protein: His (N terminal on insert); myc (N terminal on insert)
  Cloning method: Restriction Enzyme; 5′ cloning site don't know (unknown if destroyed); 3′ cloning site don't know (unknown if destroyed)
  Sequencing primers: 5′ Bac1 Primer; 3′ Bac2 Primer
Terms and licenses: Academic/Nonprofit Terms; Industry Terms: Not Available to Industry
How to cite: pBacPAK8-His-myc-Uba1 was a gift from Joan Conaway & Ronald Conaway (Addgene plasmid # 29508 ; http://n2t.net/addgene:29508 ; RRID:Addgene_29508)
